>Addgene plasmid #166231 | pcDNA3.1-rsAKARev | addgene full sequence | sequence record 328333 | Addgene NGS Result
GACGGATCGGGAGATCTCCCGATCCCCTATGGTGCACTCTCAGTACAATCTGCTCTGATGCCGCATAGTT
AAGCCAGTATCTGCTCCCTGCTTGTGTGTTGGAGGTCGCTGAGTAGTGCGCGAGCAAAATTTAAGCTACA
ACAAGGCAAGGCTTGACCGACAATTGCATGAAGAATCTGCTTAGGGTTAGGCGTTTTGCGCTGCTTCGCG
ATGTACGGGCCAGATATACGCGTTGACATTGATTATTGACTAGTTATTAATAGTAATCAATTACGGGGTC
ATTAGTTCATAGCCCATATATGGAGTTCCGCGTTACATAACTTACGGTAAATGGCCCGCCTGGCTGACCG
CCCAACGACCCCCGCCCATTGACGTCAATAATGACGTATGTTCCCATAGTAACGCCAATAGGGACTTTCC
ATTGACGTCAATGGGTGGAGTATTTACGGTAAACTGCCCACTTGGCAGTACATCAAGTGTATCATATGCC
AAGTACGCCCCCTATTGACGTCAATGACGGTAAATGGCCCGCCTGGCATTATGCCCAGTACATGACCTTA
TGGGACTTTCCTACTTGGCAGTACATCTACGTATTAGTCATCGCTATTACCATGGTGATGCGGTTTTGGC
AGTACATCAATGGGCGTGGATAGCGGTTTGACTCACGGGGATTTCCAAGTCTCCACCCCATTGACGTCAA
TGGGAGTTTGTTTTGGCACCAAAATCAACGGGACTTTCCAAAATGTCGTAACAACTCCGCCCCATTGACG
CAAATGGGCGGTAGGCGTGTACGGTGGGAGGTCTATATAAGCAGAGCTCTCTGGCTAACTAGAGAACCCA
CTGCTTACTGGCTTATCGAAATTAATACGACTCACTATAGGGAGACCCAAGCTTGGTACCGAGCTCGGAT
CCCATGGTGAGCAAGGGCGAGGAGACCACAATGGGCGTAATCAAGCCCGACATGAAGATCAAGCTGAAGA
TGGAGGGCAACGTGAATGGCCACGCCTTCGTGATCGAGGGCGAGGGCGAGGGCAAGCCCTACGACGGCAC
CAACACCATCAACCTGGAGGTGAAGGAGGGAGCCCCCCTGCCCTTCTCCTACGACATTCTGACCAACGCC
TTCGCTTACGGCAACAGGGCCTTCACCAAGTACCCCGACGACATCCCCAACTACTTCAAGCAGTCCTTCC
CCGAGGGCTACTCTTGGGAGCGCACCATGACCTTCGAGGACAAGGGCATCGTGAAGGTGAAGTCCGACAT
CTCCATGGAGGAGGACTCCTTCATCTACGAGATACACCTCAAGGGCGAGAACTTCCCCCCCAACGGCCCC
GTGATGCAGAAGAAGACCCTGAAGTGGGAGCCCTCCACCGAGATCCTGTACGTGCGCGACGGCGTGCTGG
TGGGCGACATCAAGCACAAGCTGCTGCTGGAGGGCGGCGGCCACCACCGCGTTGACTTCAAGACCATCTA
CAGGGCCAAGAAGGCGGTGAAGCTGCCCGACTACCACTTTGTGGACCACCGCATCGAGATCCTGAACCAC
GACAAGGACTACAACAAGGTGACCGTTTACGAGAGCGCCGTGGCCCGCTACTCCACCGGCGGCATGGACG
AGCTGTACAAGAGATCTATGCATAAGTTTTCTCAAGAACAGATCGGCGAAAACATTGTGTGCAGGGTCAT
TTGTACCACGGGTCAAATTCCCATCCGAGATTTGTCAGCTGATATTTCACAAGTGCTTAAGGAAAAACGA
TCCATAAAGAAAGTTTGGACATTTGGTAGAAACCCAGCCTGTGACTATCATTTAGGAAACATTTCAAGAC
TGTCAAATAAGCATTTCCAAATACTACTAGGAGAAGACGGTAACCTTTTATTGAATGACATTTCCACTAA
TGGGACCTGGTTAAATGGGCAAAAAGTCGAGAAGAACAGCAATCAGTTACTGTCCCAAGGTGATGAAATA
ACCGTTGGTGTAGGCGTGGAATCAGATATTTTATCTCTGGTCATTTTCATAAACGACAAATTTAAGCAGT
GCCTGGAGCAGAACAAAGTTGATCGCGGTACCAGTGCTGGTGGTAGTGCTGGTGGTAGTGCTGGTGGTAG
TGCTGGTGGTAGTGCTGGTGGTTCCGGCAGTGCTGGTGGTAGTGCTGGTGGTAGTACCAGTGCTGGTGGT
AGTGCTGGTGGTAGTGCTGGTGGTAGTGCTGGTGGTAGTGCTGGTGGTTCCGGCAGTGCTGGTGGTAGTG
CTGGTGGTAGTACCAGTGCTGGTGGTAGTGCTGGTGGTAGTGCTGGTGGTAGTGCTGGTGGTAGTGCTGG
TGGTTCCGGCAGTGCTGGTGGTAGTGCTGGTGGTAGTACCAGTGCTGGTGGTAGTGCTGGTGGTAGTGCT
GGTGGTAGTGCTGGTGGTAGTGCTGGTGGTTCCGGATTGAGGCGCGCGACGCTGGTTGACGGCGGCAGCG
AGCTCATGGGCGGCGTGCAGCTCGCCGACCACTACCAGCAGAACACCCCCATCGGCGACGGCCCCGTGCT
GCTGCCCGACAACCACTACCTGAGCTACCAGTCCAAGCTGAGCAAAGACCCCAACGAGAAGCGCGATCAC
ATGGTCCTGCTGGAGTTCGTGACCGCCGCCGGGATCACTCTCGGCATGGACGAGCTGTACAAGGGAGGTA
CCGGTGGATCTATGGTGAGCAAGGGCGAGGAGCTGTTCACCGGGGTGGTGCCCATCCTGGTCGAGCTGGA
CGGCGACGTAAACGGCCACAAGTTCAGCGTGTCCGGCGAGGGCGAGGGCGATGCCACCTACGGCAAGCTG
ACCCTGAAGCTGATCTGCACCACCGGCAAGCTGCCCGTGCCCTGGCCCACCCTCGTGACCACCCTGGGCT
ACGGCCTTCAGTGCTTCGCCCGCTACCCCGACCACATGAAGCAGCACGACTTCTTCAAGTCCGCCATGCC
CGAAGGCTACGTCCAGGAGCGCACCATCTTCTTCAAGGACGACGGCAACTACAAGACCCGCGCCGAGGTG
AAGTTCGAGGGCGACACCCTGGTGAACCGCATCGAGCTGAAGGGCATCGACTTCAAGGAGGACGGCAACA
TCCTGGGGCACAAGCTGGAGTACAACTACAACAGCCACAACGTCTATATCACCGCCGACAAGCAGAAGAA
CGGCATCAAGGCCAACTTCAAGATCCGCCACAACATCGAGTAAGAATTCTGCAGATATCCATCACACTGG
CGGCCGCTCGAGCATGCATCTAGAGGGCCCTATTCTATAGTGTCACCTAAATGCTAGAGCTCGCTGATCA
GCCTCGACTGTGCCTTCTAGTTGCCAGCCATCTGTTGTTTGCCCCTCCCCCGTGCCTTCCTTGACCCTGG
AAGGTGCCACTCCCACTGTCCTTTCCTAATAAAATGAGGAAATTGCATCGCATTGTCTGAGTAGGTGTCA
TTCTATTCTGGGGGGTGGGGTGGGGCAGGACAGCAAGGGGGAGGATTGGGAAGACAATAGCAGGCATGCT
GGGGATGCGGTGGGCTCTATGGCTTCTGAGGCGGAAAGAACCAGCTGGGGCTCTAGGGGGTATCCCC
[124 nt withheld, positions 3568-3691]
C
[91 nt withheld, positions 3693-3783]
A
[49 nt withheld, positions 3785-3833]
CCTTTGACGTTGGAGTCCACGTTCTTT
[37 nt withheld, positions 3861-3897]
ACCCTATCTCGGTCTATTCTTTTGATTTATAAGGGATTTTGCCGATTTCGGCCTATTGGTTAAAAAATGA
GCTGATTTAACAAAAATTTAACGCGAATTAATTCTGTGGAATGTGTGTCAGTTAGGGTGTGGAAAGTCCC
CAGGCTCCCCAGCAGGCAGAAGTATGCAAAGCATGCATCTCAATTAGTCAGCAACCAGGTGTGGAAAGTC
CCCAGGCTCCCCAGCAGGCAGAAGTATGCAAAGCATGCATCTCAATTAGTCAGCAACCATAGTCCCGCCC
CTAACTCCGCCCATCCCGCCCCTAACTCCGCCCAGTTCCGCCCATTCTCCGCCCCATGGCTGACTAATTT
TTTTTATTTATGCAGAGGCCGAGGCCGCCTCTGCCTCTGAGCTATTCCAGAAGTAGTGAGGAGGCTTTTT
TGGAGGCCTAGGCTTTTGCAAAAAGCTCCCGGGAGCTTGTATATCCATTTTCGGATCTGATCAAGAGACA
GGATGAGGATCGTTTCGCATGATTGAACAAGATGGATTGCACGCAGGTTCTCCGGCCGCTTGGGTGGAGA
GGCTATTCGGCTATGACTGGGCACAACAGACAATCGGCTGCTCTGATGCCGCCGTGTTCCGGCTGTCAGC
GCAGGGGCGCCCGGTTCTTTTTGTCAAGACCGACCTGTCCGGTGCCCTGAATGAACTGCAGGACGAGGCA
GCGCGGCTATCGTGGCTGGCCACGACGGGCGTTCCTTGCGCAGCTGTGCTCGACGTTGTCACTGAAGCGG
GAAGGGACTGGCTGCTATTGGGCGAAGTGCCGGGGCAGGATCTCCTGTCATCTCACCTTGCTCCTGCCGA
GAAAGTATCCATCATGGCTGATGCAATGCGGCGGCTGCATACGCTTGATCCGGCTACCTGCCCATTCGAC
CACCAAGCGAAACATCGCATCGAGCGAGCACGTACTCGGATGGAAGCCGGTCTTGTCGATCAGGATGATC
TGGACGAAGAGCATCAGGGGCTCGCGCCAGCCGAACTGTTCGCCAGGCTCAAGGCGCGCATGCCCGACGG
CGAGGATCTCGTCGTGACCCATGGCGATGCCTGCTTGCCGAATATCATGGTGGAAAATGGCCGCTTTTCT
GGATTCATCGACTGTGGCCGGCTGGGTGTGGCGGACCGCTATCAGGACATAGCGTTGGCTACCCGTGATA
TTGCTGAAGAGCTTGGCGGCGAATGGGCTGACCGCTTCCTCGTGCTTTACGGTATCGCCGCTCCCGATTC
GCAGCGCATCGCCTTCTATCGCCTTCTTGACGAGTTCTTCTGAGCGGGACTCTGGGGTTCGAAATGACCG
ACCAAGCGACGCCCAACCTGCCATCACGAGATTTCGATTCCACCGCCGCCTTCTATGAAAGGTTGGGCTT
CGGAATCGTTTTCCGGGACGCCGGCTGGATGATCCTCCAGCGCGGGGATCTCATGCTGGAGTTCTTCGCC
CACCCCAACTTGTTTATTGCAGCTTATAATGGTTACAAATAAAGCAATAGCATCACAAATTTCACAAATA
AAGCATTTTTTTCACTGCATTCTAGTTGTGGTTTGTCCAAACTCATCAATGTATCTTATCATGTCTGTAT
ACCGTCGACCTCTAGCTAGAGCTTGGCGTAATCATGGTCATAGCTGTTTCCTGTGTGAAATTGTTATCCG
CTCACAATTCCACACAACATACGAGCCGGAAGCATAAAGTGTAAAGCCTGGGGTGCCTAATGAGTGAGCT
AACTCACATTAATTGCGTTGCGCTCACTGCCCGCTTTCCAGTCGGGAAACCTGTCGTGCCAGCTGCATTA
ATGAATCGGCCAACGCGCGGGGAGAGGCGGTTTGCGTATTGGGCGCTCTTCCGCTTCCTCGCTCACTGAC
TCGCTGCGCTCGGTCGTTCGGCTGCGGCGAGCGGTATCAGCTCACTCAAAGGCGGTAATACGGTTATCCA
CAGAATCAGGGGATAACGCAGGAAAGAACATGTGAGCAAAAGGCCAGCAAAAGGCCAGGAACCGTAAAAA
GGCCGCGTTGCTGGCGTTTTTCCATAGGCTCCGCCCCCCTGACGAGCATCACAAAAATCGACGCTCAAGT
CAGAGGTGGCGAAACCCGACAGGACTATAAAGATACCAGGCGTTTCCCCCTGGAAGCTCCCTCGTGCGCT
CTCCTGTTCCGACCCTGCCGCTTACCGGATACCTGTCCGCCTTTCTCCCTTCGGGAAGCGTGGCGCTTTC
TCATAGCTCACGCTGTAGGTATCTCAGTTCGGTGTAGGTCGTTCGCTCCAAGCTGGGCTGTGTGCACGAA
CCCCCCGTTCAGCCCGACCGCTGCGCCTTATCCGGTAACTATCGTCTTGAGTCCAACCCGGTAAGACACG
ACTTATCGCCACTGGCAGCAGCCACTGGTAACAGGATTAGCAGAGCGAGGTATGTAGGCGGTGCTACAGA
GTTCTTGAAGTGGTGGCCTAACTACGGCTACACTAGAAGAACAGTATTTGGTATCTGCGCTCTGCTGAAG
CCAGTTACCTTCGGAAAAAGAGTTGGTAGCTCTTGATCCGGCAAACAAACCACCGCTGGTAGCGGTGGTT
TTTTTGTTTGCAAGCAGCAGATTACGCGCAGAAAAAAAGGATCTCAAGAAGATCCTTTGATCTTTTCTAC
GGGGTCTGACGCTCAGTGGAACGAAAACTCACGTTAAGGGATTTTGGTCATGAGATTATCAAAAAGGATC
TTCACCTAGATCCTTTTAAATTAAAAATGAAGTTTTAAATCAATCTAAAGTATATATGAGTAAACTTGGT
CTGACAGTTACCAATGCTTAATCAGTGAGGCACCTATCTCAGCGATCTGTCTATTTCGTTCATCCATAGT
TGCCTGACTCCCCGTCGTGTAGATAACTACGATACGGGAGGGCTTACCATCTGGCCCCAGTGCTGCAATG
ATACCGCGAGACCCACGCTCACCGGCTCCAGATTTATCAGCAATAAACCAGCCAGCCGGAAGGGCCGAGC
GCAGAAGTGGTCCTGCAACTTTATCCGCCTCCATCCAGTCTATTAATTGTTGCCGGGAAGCTAGAGTAAG
TAGTTCGCCAGTTAATAGTTTGCGCAACGTTGTTGCCATTGCTACAGGCATCGTGGTGTCACGCTCGTCG
TTTGGTATGGCTTCATTCAGCTCCGGTTCCCAACGATCAAGGCGAGTTACATGATCCCCCATGTTGTGCA
AAAAAGCGGTTAGCTCCTTCGGTCCTCCGATCGTTGTCAGAAGTAAGTTGGCCGCAGTGTTATCACTCAT
GGTTATGGCAGCACTGCATAATTCTCTTACTGTCATGCCATCCGTAAGATGCTTTTCTGTGACTGGTGAG
TACTCAACCAAGTCATTCTGAGAATAGTGTATGCGGCGACCGAGTTGCTCTTGCCCGGCGTCAATACGGG
ATAATACCGCGCCACATAGCAGAACTTTAAAAGTGCTCATCATTGGAAAACGTTCTTCGGGGCGAAAACT
CTCAAGGATCTTACCGCTGTTGAGATCCAGTTCGATGTAACCCACTCGTGCACCCAACTGATCTTCAGCA
TCTTTTACTTTCACCAGCGTTTCTGGGTGAGCAAAAACAGGAAGGCAAAATGCCGCAAAAAAGGGAATAA
GGGCGACACGGAAATGTTGAATACTCATACTCTTCCTTTTTCAATATTATTGAAGCATTTATCAGGGTTA
TTGTCTCATGAGCGGATACATATTTGAATGTATTTAGAAAAATAAACAAATAGGGGTTCCGCGCACATTT
CCCCGAAAAGTGCCACCTGACGTC
Features (pLannotate 1.2.2; 23 found; start..end, strand, type, name):
     28..80      -  misc_feature   bom (fragment): basis of mobility region from pBR322
    235..614     +  enhancer       CMV enhancer: human cytomegalovirus immediate early enhancer
    615..818     +  promoter       CMV promoter: human cytomegalovirus (CMV) immediate early promoter
    814..847     +  LTR            5' LTR (truncated) (fragment): truncated 5' long terminal repeat (LTR) from HIV-1
    863..881     +  promoter       T7 promoter: promoter for bacteriophage T7 RNA polymerase
    914..1621    +  CDS            mTFP0.7: mTFP0.7 is a multistate cyan fluorescent protein published in 2006, derived from Clavularia sp..
   1634..2056    +  CDS            RAD53 (fragment): RAD53_YEAST - Also known as MEC2, SAD1, SPK1. Experimental evidence at protein level: Swiss-Prot protein existence level 1. Controls S-phase checkpoint as well as G1 and G2 DNA damage checkpoints. Phosphorylates proteins on serine, threonine, and tyrosine. Prevents entry into anaphase and mitotic exit after DNA damage via regulation of the Polo kinase CDC5. Seems to be involved in the phosphorylation of RPH1. From Saccharomyces cerevisiae (strain ATCC 204508 / S288c) (Baker's yeast).
   2459..3190    +  CDS            cp173Venus: circularly permuted form of the Venus yellow fluorescent protein (Nagai et al., 2004) efficient FRET acceptor for CFP
   3254..3272    -  promoter       SP6 promoter: promoter for bacteriophage SP6 RNA polymerase
   3298..3522    +  polyA_signal   bGH poly(A) signal: bovine growth hormone polyadenylation signal
   3526..3547    +  promoter       SV40 promoter (fragment): SV40 enhancer and early promoter
   3568..3996    +  rep_origin     f1 ori (sequence partly withheld): f1 bacteriophage origin of replication; arrow indicates direction of (+) strand synthesis
   4010..4339    +  promoter       SV40 promoter: SV40 enhancer and early promoter
   4406..5197    +  CDS            neo: KKA2_KLEPN - Also known as kan, nptII. Experimental evidence at protein level: Swiss-Prot protein existence level 1. Resistance to kanamycin, neomycin, paromomycin, ribostamycin, butirosin and gentamicin B. From Klebsiella pneumoniae.
   5221..5379    +  CDS            ble (fragment): BLE_KLEPN - Experimental evidence at protein level: Swiss-Prot protein existence level 1. Binding protein with a strong affinity to the bleomycin family of antibiotics. Binds to CL990; an antimitotic-antibiotic compound. From Klebsiella pneumoniae.
   5374..5495    +  polyA_signal   SV40 poly(A) signal: SV40 polyadenylation signal
   5568..5584    -  protein_bind   lac operator: The lac repressor binds to the lac operator to inhibit transcription in E. coli. This inhibition can be relieved by adding lactose or isopropyl-β-D-thiogalactopyranoside (IPTG). lac repressor encoded by lacI
   5592..5622    -  promoter       lac promoter: promoter for the E. coli lac operon
   5637..5658    -  protein_bind   CAP binding site: CAP binding activates transcription in the presence of cAMP. E. coli catabolite activator protein
   5671..5763    -  CDS            lacI (fragment): lac repressor; lacI; The lac repressor binds to the lac operator to inhibit transcription in E. coli. This inhibition can be relieved by adding lactose or isopropyl-β-D-thiogalactopyranoside (IPTG).
   5946..6534    -  rep_origin     ori: high-copy-number ColE1/pMB1/pBR322/pUC origin of replication
   6705..7565    -  CDS            AmpR: β-lactamase; bla; confers resistance to ampicillin, carbenicillin, and related antibiotics
   7566..7670    -  promoter       AmpR promoter: bla
