[The description below was written by a language model from this plasmid's Addgene catalogue record and pLannotate feature annotations shown in this document.]
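Description:
pcDNA3.1-rsAKARev is a mammalian expression plasmid built on the pcDNA3.1 backbone that encodes rsAKARev, a reversibly switchable A-kinase (PKA) activity reporter containing an EV-linker. In bacteria it is maintained as a high-copy plasmid through a ColE1/pUC-type origin and selected with ampicillin via the β-lactamase gene. An f1 origin is also present. For mammalian cells, an SV40 early promoter drives a neomycin phosphotransferase gene followed by the SV40 polyadenylation signal, allowing G418 selection of stable transfectants. The catalogue lists a total size of 7,676 bp, while the sequenced record is 7,701 nt, a small discrepancy that the record does not explain.

The roughly 2.3 kb insert, cloned between BamHI and EcoRI, sits downstream of the CMV immediate-early enhancer and promoter and is terminated by the bovine growth hormone poly(A) signal. Flanking T7 and SP6 promoters come from the backbone polylinker region. The annotation software identifies three coding segments in one orientation: an N-terminal fluorescent protein matched to mTFP0.7, a multistate cyan protein from Clavularia; a fragment of yeast RAD53, which in AKAR-type sensors typically supplies the phosphoamino-acid-binding FHA domain; and a C-terminal cp173Venus, a circularly permuted yellow FRET acceptor. The unannotated gap of about 400 bp between the RAD53 fragment and cp173Venus presumably holds the EV-linker and kinase substrate sequence, although the feature table does not label them. This is the layout of a single-chain FRET biosensor, in which PKA phosphorylation changes the energy transfer between donor and acceptor. The associated work uses the photochromic behaviour of such reporters to read out several FRET pairs simultaneously in living cells.
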