Addgene plasmid #166231: pcDNA3.1-rsAKARev
Purpose: Expresses reversibly switchable A-kinase activity reporter with EV-linker (rsAKARev) in mammalian cells
Depositing lab: Peter Dedecker. Depositing organization: Katholieke Universiteit Leuven. Publication: Simultaneous readout of multiple FRET pairs using photochromism. Roebroek T, Vandenberg W, Sipieter F, Hugelier S, Stove C, Zhang J, Dedecker P. Nat Commun. 2021 Mar 31;12(1):2005. doi: 10.1038/s41467-021-22043-0. PubMed 33790271.
Backbone
  Vector backbone: pcDNA3.1
  Backbone size w/o insert (bp): 5399
  Total vector size (bp): 7676
  Vector type: Mammalian Expression
  Selectable markers: Neomycin (select with G418)
Growth in bacteria
  Bacterial resistance: Ampicillin, 100 μg/mL
  Growth temperature: 37°C
  Growth strain: DH5alpha
  Copy number: High Copy
Gene/Insert
  Gene/Insert name: Reversibly switchable A-kinase activity reporter with EV-linker (alt name: rsAKARev)
  Insert size (bp): 2277
  Promoter: CMV
  Cloning method: Restriction Enzyme; 5′ cloning site BamHI (unknown if destroyed); 3′ cloning site EcoRI (unknown if destroyed)
  Sequencing primers: 5′ CGCAAATGGGCGGTAGGCGTG; 3′ TAGAAGGCACAGTCGAGGCT
Terms and licenses: Academic/Nonprofit Terms; Industry Terms: Not Available to Industry
Depositor comments: The pre-print of this article is available on BioRxiv.org doi: https://doi.org/10.1101/2021.01.06.425528
How to cite: pcDNA3.1-rsAKARev was a gift from Peter Dedecker (Addgene plasmid # 166231 ; http://n2t.net/addgene:166231 ; RRID:Addgene_166231)
