>Addgene plasmid #166231 | pcDNA3.1-rsAKARev | depositor partial sequence | sequence record 322842 | CMV-F
AGCAGAGCTCTCTGGCTAACTAGAGAACCCACTGCTTACTGGCTTATCGAAATTAATACGACTCACTATA
GGGAGACCCAAGCTTGGTACCGAGCTCGGATCCCATGGTGAGCAAGGGCGAGGAGACCACAATGGGCGTA
ATCAAGCCCGACATGAAGATCAAGCTGAAGATGGAGGGCAACGTGAATGGCCACGCCTTCGTGATCGAGG
GCGAGGGCGAGGGCAAGCCCTACGACGGCACCAACACCATCAACCTGGAGGTGAAGGAGGGAGCCCCCCT
GCCCTTCTCCTACGACATTCTGACCAACGCCTTCGCTTACGGCAACAGGGCCTTCACCAAGTACCCCGAC
GACATCCCCAACTACTTCAAGCAGTCCTTCCCCGAGGGCTACTCTTGGGAGCGCACCATGACCTTCGAGG
ACAAGGGCATCGTGAAGGTGAAGTCCGACATCTCCATGGAGGAGGACTCCTTCATCTACGAGATACACCT
CAAGGGCGAGAACTTCCCCCCCAACGGCCCCGTGATGCAGAAGAAGACCCTGAAGTGGGAGCCCTCCACC
GAGATCCTGTACGTGCGCGACGGCGTGCTGGTGGGCGACATCAAGCACAAGCTGCTGCTGGAGGGCGGCG
GCCACCACCGCGTTGACTTCAAGACCATCTACAGGGCCAAGAAGGCGGTGAAGCTGCCCGACTACCACTT
TGTGGACCACCGCATCGAGATCCTGAACCACGACAAGGACTACAACAAGGTGACCGTTTACGAGAGCGCC
GTGGCCCGCTACTCCACCGGCGGCATGGACGAGCTGTACAAGAGATCTATGCATAAGTTTTCTCAAGAAC
AGATCGGCGAAAACATTGTGTGCAGGGTCATTTGTACCACGGGTCAAATTCCCATCCGAGATTTGTCAGC
TGATATTTCACAAGTGCTTAAGGAAAAACGATCCATAAAGAAAGTTTGGACATTTGGTAGAAACCCAGCC
TGTGACTATCATTTAGGAAACATTTCAAGACTGTCAAATAAGCATTTCCAAATACTACTAGGAGAAGACG
GTAACCTTTTATTGAATGACATTTCCACTAATGGGACCTGGTTAAATGGGCAAAAAGTCGAGAAGAACAG
CAATCAGTTACTGTCCCAAGGTGATGAAATAAC
