>Addgene plasmid #166231 | pcDNA3.1-rsAKARev | depositor partial sequence | sequence record 322843 | EGFP-N1-R
CAGGATGGGCACCACCCCGGTGAACAGCTCCTCGCCCTTGCTCACCATAGATCCACCGGTACCTCCCTTG
TACAGCTCGTCCATGCCGAGAGTGATCCCGGCGGCGGTCACGAACTCCAGCAGGACCATGTGATCGCGCT
TCTCGTTGGGGTCTTTGCTCAGCTTGGACTGGTAGCTCAGGTAGTGGTTGTCGGGCAGCAGCACGGGGCC
GTCGCCGATGGGGGTGTTCTGCTGGTAGTGGTCGGCGAGCTGCACGCCGCCCATGAGCTCGCTGCCGCCG
TCAACCAGCGTCGCGCGCCTCAATCCGGAACCACCAGCACTACCACCAGCACTACCACCAGCACTACCAC
CAGCACTACCACCAGCACTGGTACTACCACCAGCACTACCACCAGCACTGCCGGAACCACCAGCACTACC
ACCAGCACTACCACCAGCACTACCACCAGCACTACCACCAGCACTGGTACTACCACCAGCACTACCACCA
GCACTGCCGGAACCACCAGCACTACCACCAGCACTACCACCAGCACTACCACCAGCACTACCACCAGCAC
TGGTACTACCACCAGCACTACCACCAGCACTGCCGGAACCACCAGCACTACCACCAGCACTACCACCAGC
ACTACCACCAGCACTACCACCAGCACTGGTACCGCGATCAACTTTGTTCTGCTCCAGGCACTGCTTAAAT
TTGTCGTTTATGAAAATGACCAGAGATAAAATATCTGATTCCACGCCTACACCAACGGTTATTTCATCAC
CTTGGGACAGTAACTGATTGCTGTTCTTCTCGACTTTTTGCCCATTTAACCAGGTCCCATTAGTGGAAAT
GTCATTCAATAAAAGGTTACCGTCTTCTCCTAGTAGTATTTGGAAATGCTTATTTGACAGTCTTGAAATG
TTTCCTAAATGATAGTCACAGGCTGGGTTTCTACCAAATGTCCAAACTTTCTTTATGGATCGTTTTTCCT
TAAGCACTTGTGAAATATCAGCTGACAAATCTCGGATGGGAATTTGACCCGTGGTACAAATGACCCTGCA
CACAATGTTTTCGCCGATCTGTTCTTGAGAAAACTTATGCATAGATCTCTTGTACAGCTCGTCCATGCCG
CCGGTGGAGTAGCGGGCC
