>Addgene plasmid #166231 | pcDNA3.1-rsAKARev | depositor partial sequence | sequence record 322844 | pcDNA3.1-R
GGGCCCTCTAGATGCATGCTCGAGCGGCCGCCAGTGTGATGGATATCTGCAGAATTCTTACTCGATGTTG
TGGCGGATCTTGAAGTTGGCCTTGATGCCGTTCTTCTGCTTGTCGGCGGTGATATAGACGTTGTGGCTGT
TGTAGTTGTACTCCAGCTTGTGCCCCAGGATGTTGCCGTCCTCCTTGAAGTCGATGCCCTTCAGCTCGAT
GCGGTTCACCAGGGTGTCGCCCTCGAACTTCACCTCGGCGCGGGTCTTGTAGTTGCCGTCGTCCTTGAAG
AAGATGGTGCGCTCCTGGACGTAGCCTTCGGGCATGGCGGACTTGAAGAAGTCGTGCTGCTTCATGTGGT
CGGGGTAGCGGGCGAAGCACTGAAGGCCGTAGCCCAGGGTGGTCACGAGGGTGGGCCAGGGCACGGGCAG
CTTGCCGGTGGTGCAGATCAGCTTCAGGGTCAGCTTGCCGTAGGTGGCATCGCCCTCGCCCTCGCCGGAC
ACGCTGAACTTGTGGCCGTTTACGTCGCCGTCCAGCTCGACCAGGATGGGCACCACCCCGGTGAACAGCT
CCTCGCCCTTGCTCACCATAGATCCACCGGTACCTCCCTTGTACAGCTCGTCCATGCCGAGAGTGATCCC
GGCGGCGGTCACGAACTCCAGCAGGACCATGTGATCGCGCTTCTCGTTGGGGTCTTTGCTCAGCTTGGAC
TGGTAGCTCAGGTAGTGGTTGTCGGGCAGCAGCACGGGGCCGTCGCCGATGGGGGTGTTCTGCTGGTAGT
GGTCGGCGAGCTGCACGCCGCCCATGAGCTCGCTGCCGCCGTCAACCAGCGTCGCGCGCCTCAATCCGGA
ACCACCAGCACTACCACCAGCACTACCACCAGCACTACCACCAGCACTACCACCAGCACTGGTACTACCA
CCAGCACTACCACCAGCACTGCCGGAACCACCAGCACTACCACCAGCACTACCACCAGCACTACCACCAG
CACTACCACCAGCACTGGTACTACCACCAGCACTACCACCAGCACTGCCGGAACCACCAGCACTACCACC
AGCACTACCACCAGCACTACCACCAGCACTACCACCAGCACTGGTACTACCACCAGCAC
